Addgene plasmid #218639: pDONR221 msNLRP3
Purpose: Gateway shuttling vector for cloning C-terminal NLRP3 tags (contains no stop codon).
Depositing lab: Wade Harper. Depositing organization: Harvard Medical School. Publication: Spatiotemporal proteomic profiling of cellular responses to NLRP3 agonists. Hollingsworth LR, Veeraraghavan P, Paulo JA, Harper JW. bioRxiv 2024.04.19.590338 10.1101/2024.04.19.590338.
Backbone
  Vector backbone: pDONR221
  Vector type: Gateway entry
Growth in bacteria
  Bacterial resistance: Kanamycin, 50 μg/mL
  Growth temperature: 37°C
  Growth strain: DH5alpha
  Copy number: High Copy
Gene/Insert
  Gene/Insert name: NLRP3
  Species: M. musculus (mouse)
  Entrez Gene: Nlrp3 (a.k.a. AGTAVPRL, AII/AVP, Cias1, FCAS, FCU, MWS, Mmig1, NALP3, Pypaf1)
  Cloning method: Gateway Cloning
  Sequencing primers: 5′ M13-F; 3′ M13-R
Terms and licenses: Academic/Nonprofit Terms; Industry Terms: Not Available to Industry
Depositor comments: Additional data, code, and other details related to this work (Hollingsworth et al. 2024) are available at https://harperlab.pubpub.org/pub/nlrp3/.
How to cite: pDONR221 msNLRP3 was a gift from Wade Harper (Addgene plasmid # 218639 ; http://n2t.net/addgene:218639 ; RRID:Addgene_218639)
