[The description below was written by a language model from this plasmid's Addgene catalogue record and pLannotate feature annotations shown in this document.]
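Description:
pDONR221 msNLRP3 is a Gateway entry clone built on the pDONR221 backbone, carrying the mouse Nlrp3 coding sequence in a 5.7 kb plasmid. It is a bacterial shuttling vector rather than an expression construct. It replicates in E. coli from a high-copy ColE1/pUC-type origin and is selected with kanamycin through the KanR aminoglycoside phosphotransferase gene. Upstream of the cloning region sit the rrnB T1 and T2 transcription terminators, which insulate the insert from read-through transcription originating in the backbone. The short lacI and lacZα fragments annotated nearby appear to be backbone remnants with no functional role here.

The Nlrp3 open reading frame is flanked by attL1 and attL2, the recombination sites used in the Gateway LR reaction. With LR Clonase, the insert can be transferred directionally into any attR-containing destination vector, which then supplies the promoter, tags and selection markers for the intended host. According to the record, the coding sequence lacks a stop codon, so translation can continue through the attB2 site left after recombination and into a C-terminal tag encoded by the destination vector. No promoter positioned to express Nlrp3 is annotated in the entry clone. The only promoter listed is a T7 promoter lying beyond attL2 and oriented back toward the insert, so it would produce antisense rather than coding transcripts.

NLRP3 is the sensor component of the NLRP3 inflammasome, which assembles with PYCARD and caspase-1 to drive IL-1β and IL-18 maturation. The clone is a starting point for making C-terminally tagged mouse NLRP3 expression constructs, and it was deposited in connection with proteomic profiling of cellular responses to NLRP3 agonists.
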