Features (pLannotate 1.2.2; 10 found; start..end, strand, type, name):
    121..213     +  CDS            lacI (fragment): lac repressor; lacI; The lac repressor binds to the lac operator to inhibit transcription in E. coli. This inhibition can be relieved by adding lactose or isopropyl-β-D-thiogalactopyranoside (IPTG).
    268..295     -  terminator     rrnB T2 terminator: transcription terminator T2 from the E. coli rrnB gene
    427..470     +  terminator     rrnB T1 terminator: Escherichia coli rrnB; transcription terminator T1 from the E. coli rrnB gene
    517..553     -  CDS            lacZα (fragment): LacZα fragment of β-galactosidase; lacZ fragment
    569..668     +  protein_bind   attL1: mutant version of attL; recombination site for the Gateway® LR reaction LR Clonase™
    686..3784    +  CDS            Nlrp3: NLRP3_MOUSE - Also known as Cias1, Mmig1, Nalp3, Pypaf1. Experimental evidence at protein level: Swiss-Prot protein existence level 1. As the sensor component of the NLRP3 inflammasome, plays a crucial role in innate immunity and inflammation. In response to pathogens and other damage-associated signals, initiates the formation of the inflammasome polymeric complex, made of NLRP3, PYCARD and CASP1 (or possibly CASP4/CASP11). Recruitment of proCASP1 to the inflammasome promotes its activation and CASP1-catalyzed IL1B and IL18 maturation and secretion in the extracellular milieu (PubMed:28847925
   3786..3885    -  protein_bind   attL2: mutant version of attL; recombination site for the Gateway® LR reaction LR Clonase™
   3903..3921    -  promoter       T7 promoter: promoter for bacteriophage T7 RNA polymerase
   4055..4864    +  CDS            KanR: aminoglycoside phosphotransferase; aph(3')-Ia; confers resistance to kanamycin in bacteria or G418 (Geneticin®) in eukaryotes
   5011..5599    +  rep_origin     ori: high-copy-number ColE1/pMB1/pBR322/pUC origin of replication
>Addgene plasmid #218639 | pDONR221 msNLRP3 | addgene full sequence | sequence record 441242 | Addgene NGS Result
CTTTCCTGCGTTATCCCCTGATTCTGTGGATAACCGTATTACCGCCTTTGAGTGAGCTGATACCGCTCGC
CGCAGCCGAACGACCGAGCGCAGCGAGTCAGTGAGCGAGGAAGCGGAAGAGCGCCCAATACGCAAACCGC
CTCTCCCCGCGCGTTGGCCGATTCATTAATGCAGCTGGCACGACAGGTTTCCCGACTGGAAAGCGGGCAG
TGAGCGCAACGCAATTAATACGCGTACCGCTAGCCAGGAAGAGTTTGTAGAAACGCAAAAAGGCCATCCG
TCAGGATGGCCTTCTGCTTAGTTTGATGCCTGGCAGTTTATGGCGGGCGTCCTGCCCGCCACCCTCCGGG
CCGTTGCTTCACAACGTTCAAATCCGCTCCCGGCGGATTTGTCCTACTCAGGAGAGCGTTCACCGACAAA
CAACAGATAAAACGAAAGGCCCAGTCTTCCGACTGAGCCTTTCGTTTTATTTGATGCCTGGCAGTTCCCT
ACTCTCGCGTTAACGCTAGCATGGATGTTTTCCCAGTCACGACGTTGTAAAACGACGGCCAGTCTTAAGC
TCGGGCCCCAAATAATGATTTTATTTTGACTGATAGTGACCTGTTCGTTGCAACAAATTGATGAGCAATG
CTTTTTTATAATGCCAACTTTGTACAAAAAAGCAGGCTTCGAAGGAGATAGAACCATGACGAGTGTCCGT
TGCAAGCTGGCTCAGTATCTAGAGGACCTTGAAGATGTGGACCTCAAGAAATTCAAAATGCATTTGGAAG
ATTACCCGCCCGAGAAAGGCTGTATCCCAGTCCCCAGGGGCCAGATGGAGAAGGCAGATCACTTGGATCT
AGCCACACTCATGATTGACTTCAATGGCGAGGAGAAGGCCTGGGCCATGGCTGTGTGGATCTTTGCTGCG
ATCAACAGGCGAGACCTCTGGGAAAAAGCTAAGAAGGACCAGCCAGAGTGGAATGACACGTGTACATCAC
ATTCCTCTATGGTATGCCAGGAGGACAGCCTTGAAGAAGAGTGGATGGGTTTGCTGGGATATCTCTCCCG
CATCTCCATTTGTAAAAAGAAGAAAGATTACTGTAAGATGTACAGACGACATGTGAGAAGCAGGTTCTAC
TCTATCAAGGACAGGAACGCGCGTCTAGGTGAGAGTGTGGACCTCAACAGTCGCTACACGCAGCTCCAAC
TGGTCAAGGAGCATCCAAGCAAGCAGGAGCGGGAGCATGAACTCCTGACCATCGGCCGGACTAAAATGCG
GGACAGCCCCATGAGTTCCCTTAAGCTGGAGCTGCTGTTTGAGCCCGAGGACGGGCACTCGGAGCCTGTG
CACACAGTGGTGTTCCAGGGAGCAGCAGGCATCGGGAAAACCATCCTAGCCAGGAAGATTATGTTGGACT
GGGCACTGGGAAAGCTCTTCAAAGACAAATTTGACTATTTGTTCTTTATCCACTGCCGAGAGGTGAGCCT
CAGGACGCCAAGGAGTCTAGCAGACCTGATTGTCAGCTGCTGGCCTGACCCAAACCCACCAGTGTGCAAG
ATCCTGCGCAAGCCTTCCAGGATCCTCTTCCTCATGGATGGCTTTGATGAGCTACAAGGGGCCTTTGACG
AGCACATTGGGGAGGTCTGCACAGACTGGCAAAAGGCTGTGCGGGGAGACATTCTGCTAAGCAGCCTCAT
CCGAAAGAAACTGCTGCCCAAGGCCTCTCTGCTCATAACGACGAGGCCGGTAGCCTTGGAGAAACTGCAG
CATCTCCTGGACCACCCCCGCCATGTGGAGATCCTAGGTTTCTCTGAGGCCAAAAGGAAGGAGTATTTCT
TTAAGTATTTCTCCAACGAGCTGCAGGCCCGGGAGGCCTTCAGGCTGATCCAAGAGAATGAGGTCCTCTT
TACCATGTGCTTCATCCCCCTGGTCTGCTGGATTGTGTGCACGGGGCTAAAGCAACAGATGGAGACCGGG
AAGAGCCTGGCCCAGACCTCCAAGACCACTACGGCCGTCTACGTCTTCTTCCTTTCCAGCCTGCTGCAAT
CCCGGGGGGGCATTGAGGAGCATCTCTTCTCTGACTACCTACAGGGGCTCTGTTCACTGGCTGCGGATGG
AATTTGGAACCAGAAAATCCTATTTGAGGAGTGTGATCTGCGGAAGCACGGCCTGCAGAAGACTGACGTC
TCCGCTTTCCTGAGGATGAACGTGTTCCAGAAGGAAGTGGACTGCGAGAGATTCTACAGCTTCAGCCACA
TGACTTTCCAGGAGTTCTTCGCTGCTATGTACTATTTGCTGGAAGAGGAGGCAGAGGGGGAGACCGTGAG
GAAAGGACCAGGAGGTTGTTCAGATCTTCTGAACCGAGACGTGAAGGTCCTACTAGAAAATTACGGCAAG
TTTGAAAAAGGCTATCTGATTTTTGTTGTCCGATTCCTCTTTGGCCTTGTAAACCAGGAGAGAACCTCTT
ATTTGGAGAAGAAACTAAGTTGCAAGATCTCTCAGCAAGTCAGACTGGAACTACTGAAGTGGATTGAAGT
GAAAGCCAAGGCCAAGAAGCTGCAGTGGCAGCCCAGCCAACTGGAACTGTTCTACTGCCTGTACGAGATG
CAGGAGGAAGACTTTGTGCAGAGTGCCATGGACCACTTTCCCAAAATTGAGATCAACCTCTCTACCAGAA
TGGACCACGTGGTTTCCTCCTTTTGTATTAAGAACTGTCATAGGGTCAAAACGCTTTCCCTGGGTTTTTT
TCACAACTCGCCCAAGGAGGAAGAAGAAGAGAGGAGAGGAGGTCGACCCTTGGACCAGGTTCAGTGTGTT
TTCCCAGACACTCATGTTGCCTGTTCTTCCAGACTGGTGAACTGCTGCCTCACTTCTAGCTTCTGCCGTG
GTCTCTTCTCAAGTCTAAGCACCAACCGGAGCCTCACTGAACTGGACCTCAGTGACAATACTCTGGGAGA
CCCGGGCATGAGGGTGCTGTGTGAGGCACTCCAGCACCCAGGCTGTAACATTCAGAGACTGTGGTTGGGG
CGCTGCGGACTGTCCCATCAATGCTGCTTCGACATCTCCTCTGTCCTGAGCAGCAGCCAGAAGCTGGTGG
AGCTGGACCTCAGTGACAATGCCCTGGGGGACTTTGGAATCAGATTGCTGTGTGTGGGACTGAAGCACCT
GCTCTGCAACCTCCAGAAACTGTGGTTGGTGAGCTGCTGTCTCACATCCGCGTGTTGTCAGGATCTCGCA
TTGGTTCTGAGCTCCAACCATTCTCTGACCAGACTGTACATTGGAGAAAATGCCTTGGGAGACTCAGGAG
TCCAAGTTTTGTGTGAAAAGATGAAGGACCCACAGTGTAACTTGCAGAAGCTGGGGTTGGTGAATTCCGG
CCTTACTTCAATCTGTTGTTCAGCTCTGACCTCTGTGCTCAAAACCAACCAGAACTTCACACACCTCTAT
CTACGAAGCAATGCCCTTGGAGACACAGGACTCAGGCTCCTCTGTGAGGGGCTTCTGCACCCGGACTGTA
AACTACAGATGCTGGAATTAGACAACTGCAGCCTCACCTCACACAGCTGCTGGAATCTCTCCACAATTCT
GACCCACAACCACAGCCTTCGGAAGCTGAACCTGGGCAACAATGATCTTGGCGATCTGTGCGTGGTGACC
CTCTGTGAGGTGCTGAAACAGCAGGGCTGCCTCCTGCAGAGCCTACAGTTGGGTGAAATGTACTTAAATC
GTGAAACAAAACGTGCCTTAGAAGCGCTCCAGGAAGAAAAGCCTGAGCTGACTATAGTCTTCGAGATTTC
CTGGGACCCAGCTTTCTTGTACAAAGTTGGCATTATAAGAAAGCATTGCTTATCAATTTGTTGCAACGAA
CAGGTCACTATCAGTCAAAATAAAATCATTATTTGCCATCCAGCTGATATCCCCTATAGTGAGTCGTATT
ACATGGTCATAGCTGTTTCCTGGCAGCTCTGGCCCGTGTCTCAAAATCTCTGATGTTACATTGCACAAGA
TAAAAATATATCATCATGAACAATAAAACTGTCTGCTTACATAAACAGTAATACAAGGGGTGTTATGAGC
CATATTCAACGGGAAACGTCGAGGCCGCGATTAAATTCCAACATGGATGCTGATTTATATGGGTATAAAT
GGGCTCGCGATAATGTCGGGCAATCAGGTGCGACAATCTATCGCTTGTATGGGAAGCCCGATGCGCCAGA
GTTGTTTCTGAAACATGGCAAAGGTAGCGTTGCCAATGATGTTACAGATGAGATGGTCAGACTAAACTGG
CTGACGGAATTTATGCCTCTTCCGACCATCAAGCATTTTATCCGTACTCCTGATGATGCATGGTTACTCA
CCACTGCGATCCCCGGAAAAACAGCATTCCAGGTATTAGAAGAATATCCTGATTCAGGTGAAAATATTGT
TGATGCGCTGGCAGTGTTCCTGCGCCGGTTGCATTCGATTCCTGTTTGTAATTGTCCTTTTAACAGCGAT
CGCGTATTTCGTCTCGCTCAGGCGCAATCACGAATGAATAACGGTTTGGTTGATGCGAGTGATTTTGATG
ACGAGCGTAATGGCTGGCCTGTTGAACAAGTCTGGAAAGAAATGCATAAACTTTTGCCATTCTCACCGGA
TTCAGTCGTCACTCATGGTGATTTCTCACTTGATAACCTTATTTTTGACGAGGGGAAATTAATAGGTTGT
ATTGATGTTGGACGAGTCGGAATCGCAGACCGATACCAGGATCTTGCCATCCTATGGAACTGCCTCGGTG
AGTTTTCTCCTTCATTACAGAAACGGCTTTTTCAAAAATATGGTATTGATAATCCTGATATGAATAAATT
GCAGTTTCATTTGATGCTCGATGAGTTTTTCTAATCAGAATTGGTTAATTGGTTGTAACACTGGCAGAGC
ATTACGCTGACTTGACGGGACGGCGCAAGCTCATGACCAAAATCCCTTAACGTGAGTTACGCGTCGTTCC
ACTGAGCGTCAGACCCCGTAGAAAAGATCAAAGGATCTTCTTGAGATCCTTTTTTTCTGCGCGTAATCTG
CTGCTTGCAAACAAAAAAACCACCGCTACCAGCGGTGGTTTGTTTGCCGGATCAAGAGCTACCAACTCTT
TTTCCGAAGGTAACTGGCTTCAGCAGAGCGCAGATACCAAATACTGTTCTTCTAGTGTAGCCGTAGTTAG
GCCACCACTTCAAGAACTCTGTAGCACCGCCTACATACCTCGCTCTGCTAATCCTGTTACCAGTGGCTGC
TGCCAGTGGCGATAAGTCGTGTCTTACCGGGTTGGACTCAAGACGATAGTTACCGGATAAGGCGCAGCGG
TCGGGCTGAACGGGGGGTTCGTGCACACAGCCCAGCTTGGAGCGAACGACCTACACCGAACTGAGATACC
TACAGCGTGAGCTATGAGAAAGCGCCACGCTTCCCGAAGGGAGAAAGGCGGACAGGTATCCGGTAAGCGG
CAGGGTCGGAACAGGAGAGCGCACGAGGGAGCTTCCAGGGGGAAACGCCTGGTATCTTTATAGTCCTGTC
GGGTTTCGCCACCTCTGACTTGAGCGTCGATTTTTGTGATGCTCGTCAGGGGGGCGGAGCCTATGGAAAA
ACGCCAGCAACGCGGCCTTTTTACGGTTCCTGGCCTTTTGCTGGCCTTTTGCTCACATGTT
